Addgene plasmid #188037: pAAV-Syn_CapChR1_mScarlet
Purpose: Expresses CapChR1-mScarlet in mammalian neurons
Depositing lab: Peter Hegemann. Depositing organization: Humboldt-Universitaet zu Berlin. Publication: Calcium-permeable channelrhodopsins for the photocontrol of calcium signalling. Fernandez Lahore RG, Pampaloni NP, Peter E, Heim MM, Tillert L, Vierock J, Oppermann J, Walther J, Schmitz D, Owald D, Plested AJR, Rost BR, Hegemann P. Nat Commun. 2022 Dec 21;13(1):7844. doi: 10.1038/s41467-022-35373-4. PubMed 36543773.
Backbone
  Vector backbone: pAAV
  Backbone size w/o insert (bp): 5000
  Total vector size (bp): 6333
  Vector type: AAV
Growth in bacteria
  Bacterial resistance: Ampicillin, 100 μg/mL
  Growth temperature: 37°C
  Growth strain: NEB Stable
  Copy number: Unknown
Gene/Insert
  Gene/Insert name: CapChR1-mScarlet (alt name: Calcium permeable Channelrhodopsin 1)
  Species: Synthetic; Chlamydomonas reinhardtii
  Insert size (bp): 1632
  Mutation: S63D, L132C, T159C and N258E mutations in CrChR2
  Promoter: hSyn
  Tag / fusion protein: mScarlet (C terminal on insert)
  Cloning method: Gibson Cloning
  Sequencing primers: 5′ hSyn-F; 3′ WPRE-R
Terms and licenses: Academic/Nonprofit Terms; Industry Terms: Not Available to Industry
How to cite: pAAV-Syn_CapChR1_mScarlet was a gift from Peter Hegemann (Addgene plasmid # 188037 ; http://n2t.net/addgene:188037 ; RRID:Addgene_188037)
