[The description below was written by a language model from this plasmid's Addgene catalogue record and pLannotate feature annotations shown in this document.]
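Description:
pAAV-Syn_CapChR1_mScarlet is a 6.3 kb AAV transfer plasmid built on a pAAV backbone for expressing a calcium-permeable channelrhodopsin in mammalian neurons. It is propagated in bacteria through a high-copy ColE1/pUC-type origin and selected with ampicillin via the β-lactamase gene. An f1 phage origin is also present. The recommended host is a recombination-deficient strain, consistent with the need to keep the repeat-rich AAV2 inverted terminal repeats intact. The automated annotation finds a full ITR downstream of the cassette but only short ITR fragments upstream. This may reflect the difficulty of sequencing or matching these hairpin regions rather than a real truncation. Together the ITRs define the segment that is packaged into recombinant AAV particles when replication and capsid functions are supplied in trans.

Between the ITRs, the human synapsin I promoter restricts expression to neurons and drives a single open reading frame. This frame encodes CapChR1, a Chlamydomonas reinhardtii channelrhodopsin-2 variant carrying S63D, L132C, T159C and N258E substitutions, fused at its C terminus to the red fluorescent protein mScarlet. The feature table labels the opsin as ChR2(H134R), which is simply the closest database match; the catalogue record lists the four mutations above as the defining changes. A WPRE element follows the coding sequence to enhance transcript stability and expression, and the human growth hormone polyadenylation signal terminates the transcript. Short hits to SV40 small t antigen, the EF-1α core promoter, bom and rop are fragmentary and probably non-functional remnants. The construct is used for optogenetic control of calcium signalling, with light-gated calcium influx in neurons and mScarlet fluorescence marking the expressing cells.
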