Features (pLannotate 1.2.2; 17 found; start..end, strand, type, name):
     46..501     +  rep_origin     f1 ori (sequence partly withheld): f1 bacteriophage origin of replication; arrow indicates direction of (+) strand synthesis
    502..551     -  misc_feature   bom (fragment): basis of mobility region from pBR322
    653..688     -  CDS            rop (fragment): Rop protein, which maintains plasmids at low copy number; rop
    783..887     +  promoter       AmpR promoter: bla
    888..1748    +  CDS            AmpR: β-lactamase; bla; confers resistance to ampicillin, carbenicillin, and related antibiotics
   1919..2507    +  rep_origin     ori: high-copy-number ColE1/pMB1/pBR322/pUC origin of replication
   2580..2607    +  repeat_region  AAV2 ITR (fragment): inverted terminal repeat of adeno-associated virus serotype 2 inverted
   2636..2663    +  repeat_region  AAV2 ITR (fragment): inverted terminal repeat of adeno-associated virus serotype 2 inverted
   2720..2786    +  CDS            small t antigen (fragment): SV40 (simian virus 40) small t antigen
   2812..2865    +  promoter       EF-1α core promoter (fragment): core promoter for human elongation factor EF-1α
   2909..3356    +  promoter       hSyn promoter: human synapsin I promoter; confers neuron-specific expression (Kügler et al., 2003)
   3375..4301    +  CDS            ChR2(H134R): H134R mutant of an N-terminal fragment of channelrhodopsin-2 from the alga Chlamydomonas reinhardtii (Nagel et al., 2005) blue light-activated cation channel
   4314..5006    +  CDS            mScarlet: mScarlet is a basic (constitutively fluorescent) red fluorescent protein published in 2016, derived from synthetic construct. It has moderate acid sensitivity.
   5034..5622    +  misc_feature   WPRE: woodchuck hepatitis virus posttranscriptional regulatory element
   5642..6118    +  polyA_signal   hGH poly(A) signal: human growth hormone polyadenylation signal
   6164..6304    +  repeat_region  AAV2 ITR: inverted terminal repeat of adeno-associated virus serotype 2 inverted
   6309..27      -  misc_feature   bom (fragment) (across the origin): basis of mobility region from pBR322
>Addgene plasmid #188037 | pAAV-Syn_CapChR1_mScarlet | addgene full sequence | sequence record 370189 | Addgene NGS Result
CATCTGTGCGGTATTTCACACCGCATA
[95 nt withheld, positions 28-122]
T
[46 nt withheld, positions 124-169]
C
[141 nt withheld, positions 171-311]
CCTTTGACGTTGGAGTCCACGTTCTTT
[37 nt withheld, positions 339-375]
ACTCTATCTCGGGCTATTCTTTTGATTTATAAGGGATTTTGCCGATTTCGGTCTATTGGTTAAAAAATGA
GCTGATTTAACAAAAATTTAACGCGAATTTTAACAAAATATTAACGTTTACAATTTTATGGTGCACTCTC
AGTACAATCTGCTCTGATGCCGCATAGTTAAGCCAGCCCCGACACCCGCCAACACCCGCTGACGCGCCCT
GACGGGCTTGTCTGCTCCCGGCATCCGCTTACAGACAAGCTGTGACCGTCTCCGGGAGCTGCATGTGTCA
GAGGTTTTCACCGTCATCACCGAAACGCGCGAGACGAAAGGGCCTCGTGATACGCCTATTTTTATAGGTT
AATGTCATGATAATAATGGTTTCTTAGACGTCAGGTGGCACTTTTCGGGGAAATGTGCGCGGAACCCCTA
TTTGTTTATTTTTCTAAATACATTCAAATATGTATCCGCTCATGAGACAATAACCCTGATAAATGCTTCA
ATAATATTGAAAAAGGAAGAGTATGAGTATTCAACATTTCCGTGTCGCCCTTATTCCCTTTTTTGCGGCA
TTTTGCCTTCCTGTTTTTGCTCACCCAGAAACGCTGGTGAAAGTAAAAGATGCTGAAGATCAGTTGGGTG
CACGAGTGGGTTACATCGAACTGGATCTCAACAGCGGTAAGATCCTTGAGAGTTTTCGCCCCGAAGAACG
TTTTCCAATGATGAGCACTTTTAAAGTTCTGCTATGTGGCGCGGTATTATCCCGTATTGACGCCGGGCAA
GAGCAACTCGGTCGCCGCATACACTATTCTCAGAATGACTTGGTTGAGTACTCACCAGTCACAGAAAAGC
ATCTTACGGATGGCATGACAGTAAGAGAATTATGCAGTGCTGCCATAACCATGAGTGATAACACTGCGGC
CAACTTACTTCTGACAACGATCGGAGGACCGAAGGAGCTAACCGCTTTTTTGCACAACATGGGGGATCAT
GTAACTCGCCTTGATCGTTGGGAACCGGAGCTGAATGAAGCCATACCAAACGACGAGCGTGACACCACGA
TGCCTGTAGCAATGGCAACAACGTTGCGCAAACTATTAACTGGCGAACTACTTACTCTAGCTTCCCGGCA
ACAATTAATAGACTGGATGGAGGCGGATAAAGTTGCAGGACCACTTCTGCGCTCGGCCCTTCCGGCTGGC
TGGTTTATTGCTGATAAATCTGGAGCCGGTGAGCGTGGGTCTCGCGGTATCATTGCAGCACTGGGGCCAG
ATGGTAAGCCCTCCCGTATCGTAGTTATCTACACGACGGGGAGTCAGGCAACTATGGATGAACGAAATAG
ACAGATCGCTGAGATAGGTGCCTCACTGATTAAGCATTGGTAACTGTCAGACCAAGTTTACTCATATATA
CTTTAGATTGATTTAAAACTTCATTTTTAATTTAAAAGGATCTAGGTGAAGATCCTTTTTGATAATCTCA
TGACCAAAATCCCTTAACGTGAGTTTTCGTTCCACTGAGCGTCAGACCCCGTAGAAAAGATCAAAGGATC
TTCTTGAGATCCTTTTTTTCTGCGCGTAATCTGCTGCTTGCAAACAAAAAAACCACCGCTACCAGCGGTG
GTTTGTTTGCCGGATCAAGAGCTACCAACTCTTTTTCCGAAGGTAACTGGCTTCAGCAGAGCGCAGATAC
CAAATACTGTTCTTCTAGTGTAGCCGTAGTTAGGCCACCACTTCAAGAACTCTGTAGCACCGCCTACATA
CCTCGCTCTGCTAATCCTGTTACCAGTGGCTGCTGCCAGTGGCGATAAGTCGTGTCTTACCGGGTTGGAC
TCAAGACGATAGTTACCGGATAAGGCGCAGCGGTCGGGCTGAACGGGGGGTTCGTGCACACAGCCCAGCT
TGGAGCGAACGACCTACACCGAACTGAGATACCTACAGCGTGAGCTATGAGAAAGCGCCACGCTTCCCGA
AGGGAGAAAGGCGGACAGGTATCCGGTAAGCGGCAGGGTCGGAACAGGAGAGCGCACGAGGGAGCTTCCA
GGGGGAAACGCCTGGTATCTTTATAGTCCTGTCGGGTTTCGCCACCTCTGACTTGAGCGTCGATTTTTGT
GATGCTCGTCAGGGGGGCGGAGCCTATGGAAAAACGCCAGCAACGCGGCCTTTTTACGGTTCCTGGCCTT
TTGCTGGCCTTTTGCTCACATGTCCTGCAGGCAGCTGCGCGCTCGCTCGCTCACTGAGGCCGCCCGGGCG
TCGGGCGACCTTTGGTCGCCCGGCCTCAGTGAGCGAGCGAGCGCGCAGAGAGGGAGTGGCCAACTCCATC
ACTAGGGGTTCCTGCGGCCGCACGCGTTGCAAAGATGGATAAAGTTTTAAACAGAGAGGAATCTTTGCAG
CTAATGGACCTTCTAGGTCTTGAAAGGAGTGGGAATTGGCTCCGGTGCCCGTCAGTGGGCAGAGCGCACA
TCGCCCACAGTCCCCGAGAAGTTGGGGGGAGGGGTCGGCAGCAAATGGTTAATTAATCTAGACTGCAGAG
GGCCCTGCGTATGAGTGCAAGTGGGTTTTAGGACCAGGATGAGGCGGGGTGGGGGTGCCTACCTGACGAC
CGACCCCGACCCACTGGACAAGCACCCAACCCCCATTCCCCAAATTGCGCATCCCCTATCAGAGAGGGGG
AGGGGAAACAGGATGCGGCGAGGCGCGTGCGCACTGCCAGCTTCAGCACCGCGGACAGTGCCTTCGCCCC
CGCCTGGCGGCGCGCGCCACCGCCGCCTCAGCACTGAAGGCGCGCTGACGTCACTCGCCGGTCCCCCGCA
AACTCCCCTTCCCGGCCACCTTGGTCGCGTCCGCGCCGCCGCCGGCCCAGCCGGACCGCACCACGCGAGG
CGCGAGATAGGGGGGCACGGGCGCGACCATCTGCGCTGCGGCGCCGGCGACTCAGCGCTGCCTCAGTCTG
CGGTGGGCAGCGGAGGAGTCGTGTCGTGCCTGAGAGCGCAGTCGAGAGGATCCGCCACCATGGACTATGG
CGGCGCTTTGTCTGCCGTCGGACGCGAACTTTTGTTCGTTACTAATCCTGTGGTGGTGAACGGGTCCGTC
CTGGTCCCTGAGGATCAATGTTACTGTGCCGGATGGATTGAATCTCGCGGCACGAACGGCGCTCAGACCG
CGTCAAATGTCCTGCAGTGGCTTGCAGCAGGATTCGACATTTTGCTGCTGATGTTCTATGCCTACCAAAC
CTGGAAATCTACATGCGGCTGGGAGGAGATCTATGTGTGCGCCATTGAAATGGTTAAGGTGATTCTCGAG
TTCTTTTTTGAGTTTAAGAATCCCTCTATGCTCTACCTTGCCACAGGACACCGGGTGCAGTGGCTGCGCT
ATGCAGAGTGGCTGCTCACTTGTCCTGTCATCTGTATCCACCTGAGCAACCTCACCGGCCTGAGCAACGA
CTACAGCAGGAGAACCATGGGACTCCTTGTCTCAGACATCGGGTGTATCGTGTGGGGGGCTACCAGCGCC
ATGGCAACCGGCTATGTTAAAGTCATCTTCTTTTGTCTTGGATTGTGCTATGGCGCGAACACATTTTTTC
ACGCCGCCAAAGCATATATCGAGGGTTATCATACTGTGCCAAAGGGTCGGTGCCGCCAGGTCGTGACCGG
CATGGCATGGCTGTTTTTCGTGAGCTGGGGTATGTTCCCAATTCTCTTCATTTTGGGGCCCGAAGGTTTT
GGCGTCCTGAGCGTCTATGGCTCCACCGTAGGTCACACGATTATTGATCTGATGAGTAAAGAGTGTTGGG
GGTTGTTGGGACACTACCTGCGCGTCCTGATCCACGAGCACATATTGATTCACGGAGATATCCGCAAAAC
CACCAAACTGAACATCGGCGGAACGGAGATCGAGGTCGAGACTCTCGTCGAAGACGAAGCCGAGGCCGGA
GCCGTGCCAGCGGCCGCCGTGAGCAAGGGCGAGGCAGTGATCAAGGAGTTCATGCGGTTCAAGGTGCACA
TGGAGGGCTCCATGAACGGCCACGAGTTCGAGATCGAGGGCGAGGGCGAGGGCCGCCCCTACGAGGGCAC
CCAGACCGCCAAGCTGAAGGTGACCAAGGGTGGCCCCCTGCCCTTCTCCTGGGACATCCTGTCCCCTCAG
TTCATGTACGGCTCCAGGGCCTTCACCAAGCACCCCGCCGACATCCCCGACTACTATAAGCAGTCCTTCC
CCGAGGGCTTCAAGTGGGAGCGCGTGATGAACTTCGAGGACGGCGGCGCCGTGACCGTGACCCAGGACAC
CTCCCTGGAGGACGGCACCCTGATCTACAAGGTGAAGCTCCGCGGCACCAACTTCCCTCCTGACGGCCCC
GTAATGCAGAAGAAGACAATGGGCTGGGAAGCGTCCACCGAGCGGTTGTACCCCGAGGACGGCGTGCTGA
AGGGCGACATTAAGATGGCCCTGCGCCTGAAGGACGGCGGCCGCTACCTGGCGGACTTCAAGACCACCTA
CAAGGCCAAGAAGCCCGTGCAGATGCCCGGCGCCTACAACGTCGACCGCAAGTTGGACATCACCTCCCAC
AACGAGGACTACACCGTGGTGGAACAGTACGAACGCTCCGAGGGCCGCCACTCCACCGGCGGCATGGACG
AGCTGTACAAGTAAGAATTCCGTACAAAGCTTATCGATAATCAACCTCTGGATTACAAAATTTGTGAAAG
ATTGACTGGTATTCTTAACTATGTTGCTCCTTTTACGCTATGTGGATACGCTGCTTTAATGCCTTTGTAT
CATGCTATTGCTTCCCGTATGGCTTTCATTTTCTCCTCCTTGTATAAATCCTGGTTGCTGTCTCTTTATG
AGGAGTTGTGGCCCGTTGTCAGGCAACGTGGCGTGGTGTGCACTGTGTTTGCTGACGCAACCCCCACTGG
TTGGGGCATTGCCACCACCTGTCAGCTCCTTTCCGGGACTTTCGCTTTCCCCCTCCCTATTGCCACGGCG
GAACTCATCGCCGCCTGCCTTGCCCGCTGCTGGACAGGGGCTCGGCTGTTGGGCACTGACAATTCCGTGG
TGTTGTCGGGGAAATCATCGTCCTTTCCTTGGCTGCTCGCCTATGTTGCCACCTGGATTCTGCGCGGGAC
GTCCTTCTGCTACGTCCCTTCGGCCCTCAATCCAGCGGACCTTCCTTCCCGCGGCCTGCTGCCGGCTCTG
CGGCCTCTTCCGCGTCTTCGCCTTCGCCCTCAGACGAGTCGGATCTCCCTTTGGGCCGCCTCCCCGCATC
GATACCGGCTCGAGACGGGTGGCATCCCTGTGACCCCTCCCCAGTGCCTCTCCTGGCCCTGGAAGTTGCC
ACTCCAGTGCCCACCAGCCTTGTCCTAATAAAATTAAGTTGCATCATTTTGTCTGACTAGGTGTCCTTCT
ATAATATTATGGGGTGGAGGGGGGTGGTATGGAGCAAGGGGCAAGTTGGGAAGACAACCTGTAGGGCCTG
CGGGGTCTATTGGGAACCAAGCTGGAGTGCAGTGGCACAATCTTGGCTCACTGCAATCTCCGCCTCCTGG
GTTCAAGCGATTCTCCTGCCTCAGCCTCCCGAGTTGTTGGGATTCCAGGCATGCATGACCAGGCTCAGCT
AATTTTTGTTTTTTTGGTAGAGACGGGGTTTCACCATATTGGCCAGGCTGGTCTCCAACTCCTAATCTCA
GGTGATCTACCCACCTTGGCCTCCCAAATTGCTGGGATTACAGGCGTGAACCACTGCTCCCTTCCCTGTC
CTTCTCGAGCTGATTTTGTAGGTAACCACGTGCGGACCGAGCGGCCGCAGGAACCCCTAGTGATGGAGTT
GGCCACTCCCTCTCTGCGCGCTCGCTCGCTCACTGAGGCCGGGCGACCAAAGGTCGCCCGACGCCCGGGC
TTTGCCCGGGCGGCCTCAGTGAGCGAGCGAGCGCGCAGCTGCCTGCAGGGGCGCCTGATGCGGTATTTTC
TCCTTACG
