>Addgene plasmid #188037 | pAAV-Syn_CapChR1_mScarlet | depositor partial sequence | sequence record 364850 | Insert sequence: CapChR1-mScarlet
ATGGACTATGGCGGCGCTTTGTCTGCCGTCGGACGCGAACTTTTGTTCGTTACTAATCCTGTGGTGGTGA
ACGGGTCCGTCCTGGTCCCTGAGGATCAATGTTACTGTGCCGGATGGATTGAATCTCGCGGCACGAACGG
CGCTCAGACCGCGTCAAATGTCCTGCAGTGGCTTGCAGCAGGATTCGACATTTTGCTGCTGATGTTCTAT
GCCTACCAAACCTGGAAATCTACATGCGGCTGGGAGGAGATCTATGTGTGCGCCATTGAAATGGTTAAGG
TGATTCTCGAGTTCTTTTTTGAGTTTAAGAATCCCTCTATGCTCTACCTTGCCACAGGACACCGGGTGCA
GTGGCTGCGCTATGCAGAGTGGCTGCTCACTTGTCCTGTCATCTGTATCCACCTGAGCAACCTCACCGGC
CTGAGCAACGACTACAGCAGGAGAACCATGGGACTCCTTGTCTCAGACATCGGGTGTATCGTGTGGGGGG
CTACCAGCGCCATGGCAACCGGCTATGTTAAAGTCATCTTCTTTTGTCTTGGATTGTGCTATGGCGCGAA
CACATTTTTTCACGCCGCCAAAGCATATATCGAGGGTTATCATACTGTGCCAAAGGGTCGGTGCCGCCAG
GTCGTGACCGGCATGGCATGGCTGTTTTTCGTGAGCTGGGGTATGTTCCCAATTCTCTTCATTTTGGGGC
CCGAAGGTTTTGGCGTCCTGAGCGTCTATGGCTCCACCGTAGGTCACACGATTATTGATCTGATGAGTAA
AGAGTGTTGGGGGTTGTTGGGACACTACCTGCGCGTCCTGATCCACGAGCACATATTGATTCACGGAGAT
ATCCGCAAAACCACCAAACTGAACATCGGCGGAACGGAGATCGAGGTCGAGACTCTCGTCGAAGACGAAG
CCGAGGCCGGAGCCGTGCCAGCGGCCGCCGTGAGCAAGGGCGAGGCAGTGATCAAGGAGTTCATGCGGTT
CAAGGTGCACATGGAGGGCTCCATGAACGGCCACGAGTTCGAGATCGAGGGCGAGGGCGAGGGCCGCCCC
TACGAGGGCACCCAGACCGCCAAGCTGAAGGTGACCAAGGGTGGCCCCCTGCCCTTCTCCTGGGACATCC
TGTCCCCTCAGTTCATGTACGGCTCCAGGGCCTTCACCAAGCACCCCGCCGACATCCCCGACTACTATAA
GCAGTCCTTCCCCGAGGGCTTCAAGTGGGAGCGCGTGATGAACTTCGAGGACGGCGGCGCCGTGACCGTG
ACCCAGGACACCTCCCTGGAGGACGGCACCCTGATCTACAAGGTGAAGCTCCGCGGCACCAACTTCCCTC
CTGACGGCCCCGTAATGCAGAAGAAGACAATGGGCTGGGAAGCGTCCACCGAGCGGTTGTACCCCGAGGA
CGGCGTGCTGAAGGGCGACATTAAGATGGCCCTGCGCCTGAAGGACGGCGGCCGCTACCTGGCGGACTTC
AAGACCACCTACAAGGCCAAGAAGCCCGTGCAGATGCCCGGCGCCTACAACGTCGACCGCAAGTTGGACA
TCACCTCCCACAACGAGGACTACACCGTGGTGGAACAGTACGAACGCTCCGAGGGCCGCCACTCCACCGG
CGGCATGGACGAGCTGTACAAG
